Addgene plasmid #25674: pEBB-HA-hILP
Depositing lab: Colin Duckett. Publication: Uncoupling of the signaling and caspase-inhibitory properties of X-linked inhibitor of apoptosis. Lewis J, Burstein E, Reffey SB, Bratton SB, Roberts AB, Duckett CS. J Biol Chem. 2004 Mar 5. 279(10):9023-9. 10.1074/jbc.M312891200 PubMed 14701799.
Backbone
  Vector backbone: pEBB
  Backbone manufacturer: Baltimore Lab
  Backbone size w/o insert (bp): 5353
  Vector type: Mammalian Expression
Growth in bacteria
  Bacterial resistance: Ampicillin, 100 μg/mL
  Growth temperature: 37°C
  Growth strain: DH5alpha
  Copy number: High Copy
Gene/Insert
  Gene/Insert name: XIAP (alt name: hILP)
  Species: H. sapiens (human)
  Insert size (bp): 1700
  GenBank ID: HSU32974
  Entrez Gene: XIAP (a.k.a. API3, BIRC4, IAP-3, ILP1, MIHA, XLP2, hIAP-3, hIAP3)
  Tag / fusion protein: HA (N terminal on backbone)
  Cloning method: Restriction Enzyme; 5′ cloning site BamHI (unknown if destroyed); 3′ cloning site ClaI (unknown if destroyed)
  Sequencing primers: 5′ EF-1a Forward; 3′ M13_puc_F
Terms and licenses: Academic/Nonprofit Terms; Industry Terms: Not Available to Industry
How to cite: pEBB-HA-hILP was a gift from Colin Duckett (Addgene plasmid # 25674 ; http://n2t.net/addgene:25674 ; RRID:Addgene_25674)
