[The description below was written by a language model from this plasmid's Addgene catalogue record.]
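Description:
pEBB-HA-hILP is a mammalian expression plasmid built on the pEBB backbone (about 5.35 kb without insert) and carrying the human XIAP cDNA, also known as hILP or BIRC4, as an insert of roughly 1.7 kb. It is propagated in E. coli as a high-copy plasmid under ampicillin selection. The record lists no mammalian selection marker and does not describe the bacterial origin of replication, and no feature table is available to confirm individual elements.

The XIAP coding sequence was placed between BamHI and ClaI sites by restriction cloning, downstream of an HA epitope tag supplied by the backbone, so the protein is produced as an N-terminally HA-tagged fusion that can be detected or immunoprecipitated with anti-HA antibodies. The promoter is not explicitly stated in the record. However, the recommended 5′ sequencing primer anneals in EF-1α sequence, which suggests that expression is driven by an EF-1α promoter, a strong constitutive promoter active in many mammalian cell types.

XIAP (X-linked inhibitor of apoptosis) is a member of the IAP family that directly inhibits caspases and also takes part in cellular signalling pathways. The associated publication deals with separating the signalling functions of XIAP from its caspase-inhibitory properties. This fits use of the plasmid as a source of tagged XIAP in transfected mammalian cells, for example in apoptosis, signalling or protein-interaction assays. The record notes no mutations in the insert.
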