>Addgene plasmid #25674 | pEBB-HA-hILP | addgene partial sequence | sequence record 30989 | 25674 with EF-1a-F
TGTCGTGAGGAANTCTCTAGAGATCCCTCGACCTCGAGATCCATTGTGCTGGATCTCACCATGGCTTCTA
GCTATCCTTATGACGTGCCTGACTATGCCAGCCTGGGATCCATGACTTTTAACAGTTTTGAAGGATCTAA
AACTTGTGTACCTGCAGACATCAATAAGGAAGAAGAATTTGTAGAAGAGTTTAATAGATTAAAAACTTTT
GCTAATTTTCCAAGTGGTAGTCCTGTTTCAGCATCAACACTGGCACGAGCAGGGTTTCTTTATACTGGTG
AAGGAGATACCGTGCGGTGCTTTAGTTGTCATGCAGCTGTAGATAGATGGCAATATGGAGACTCAGCAGT
TGGAAGACACAGGAAAGTATCCCCAAATTGCAGATTTATCAACGGCTTTTATCTTGAAAATAGTGCCACG
CAGTCTACAAATTCTGGTATCCAGAATGGTCAGTACAAAGTTGAAAACTATCTGGGAAGCAGAGATCATT
TTGCCTTAGACAGGCCATCTGAGACACATGCAGACTATCTTTTGAGAACTGGGCAGGTTGTAGATATATC
AGACACCATATACCCGAGGAACCCTGCCATGTATAGTGAAGAAGCTAGATTAAAGTCCTTTCAGAACTGG
CCAGACTATGCTCACCTAACCCCAAGAGAGTTAGCAAGTGCTGGACTCTACTACACAGGTATTGGTGACC
AAGTGCAGTGCTTTTGTTGTGGTGGAAAACTGAAAAATTGGGAACCTTGTGATCGTGCCTGGTCAGAACA
CAGGCGACACTTTCCTAATTGCTTCTTTGTTTTGGGCCGGAATCTTAATATTCGAAGTGAATCTGATGCT
GTGAGTTCTGA
